>Addgene plasmid #213219 | CXCR2-DuET | addgene full sequence | sequence record 430781 | Addgene NGS Result
ACTCCCCGTCGTGTAGATAACTACGATACGGGAGGGCTTACCATCTGGCCCCAGTGCTGCAATGATACCG
CGAGACCCACGCTCACCGGCTCCAGATTTATCAGCAATAAACCAGCCAGCCGGAAGGGCCGAGCGCAGAA
GTGGTCCTGCAACTTTATCCGCCTCCATCCAGTCTATTAATTGTTGCCGGGAAGCTAGAGTAAGTAGTTC
GCCAGTTAATAGTTTGCGCAACGTTGTTGCCATTGCTACAGGCATCGTGGTGTCACGCTCGTCGTTTGGT
ATGGCTTCATTCAGCTCCGGTTCCCAACGATCAAGGCGAGTTACATGATCCCCCATGTTGTGCAAAAAAG
CGGTTAGCTCCTTCGGTCCTCCGATCGTTGTCAGAAGTAAGTTGGCCGCAGTGTTATCACTCATGGTTAT
GGCAGCACTGCATAATTCTCTTACTGTCATGCCATCCGTAAGATGCTTTTCTGTGACTGGTGAGTACTCA
ACCAAGTCATTCTGAGAATAGTGTATGCGGCGACCGAGTTGCTCTTGCCCGGCGTCAATACGGGATAATA
CCGCGCCACATAGCAGAACTTTAAAAGTGCTCATCATTGGAAAACGTTCTTCGGGGCGAAAACTCTCAAG
GATCTTACCGCTGTTGAGATCCAGTTCGATGTAACCCACTCGTGCACCCAACTGATCTTCAGCATCTTTT
ACTTTCACCAGCGTTTCTGGGTGAGCAAAAACAGGAAGGCAAAATGCCGCAAAAAAGGGAATAAGGGCGA
CACGGAAATGTTGAATACTCATACTCTTCCTTTTTCAATATTATTGAAGCATTTATCAGGGTTATTGTCT
CATGAGCGGATACATATTTGAATGTATTTAGAAAAATAAACAAATAGGGGTTCCGCGCACATTTCCCCGA
AAAGTGCCACCTGACGTCGACGGATCGGGAGATCTCCCGATCCCCTATGGTGCACTCTCAGTACAATCTG
CTCTGATGCCGCATAGTTAAGCCAGTATCTGCTCCCTGCTTGTGTGTTGGAGGTCGCTGAGTAGTGCGCG
AGCAAAATTTAAGCTACAACAAGGCAAGGCTTGACCGACATTTGCATGAAGAATCTGCTTAGGGTTAGGC
GTTTTGCGCTGCTTCGCGATGTACGGGCCAGATATACGCGTTGACATTGATTATTGACTAGTTATTAATA
GTAATCAATTACGGGGTCATTAGTTCATAGCCCATATATGGAGTTCCGCGTTACATAACTTACGGTAAAT
GGCCCGCCTGGCTGACCGCCCAACGACCCCCGCCCATTGACGTCAATAATGACGTATGTTCCCATAGTAA
CGCCAATAGGGACTTTCCATTGACGTCAATGGGTGGAGTATTTACGGTAAACTGCCCACTTGGCAGTACA
TCAAGTGTATCATATGCCAAGTACGCCCCCTATTGACGTCAATGACGGTAAATGGCCCGCCTGGCATTAT
GCCCAGTACATGACCTTATGGGACTTTCCTACTTGGCAGTACATCTACGTATTAGTCATCGCTATTACCA
TGGTGATGCGGTTTTGGCAGTACATCAATGGGCGTGGATAGCGGTTTGACTCACGGGGATTTCCAAGTCT
CCACCCCATTGACGTCAATGGGAGTTTGTTTTGGCACCAAAATCAACGGGACTTTCCAAAATGTCGTAAC
AACTCCGCCCCATTGACGCAAATGGGCGGTAGGCGTGTACGGTGGGAGGTCTATATAAGCAGAGCTCTCT
GGCTAACTAGAGAACCCACTGCTTACTGGCTTATCGAAATTAATACGACTCACTATAGGGAGACCCAAGC
TGGCTAGCGTTTAAACTTAAGCTTAGCGCCACCATGAAGACGATCATCGCCCTGAGCTACATCTTCTGCC
TGGTATTCGCCGACTACAAGGACGATGATGACGCCAGCATCGATATGGAGGACTTCAACATGGAGTCAGA
CTCCTTCGAAGACTTCTGGAAAGGTGAGGACCTGTCAAACTATTCTTATAGTAGCACACTCCCTCCATTT
CTTTTGGACGCTGCACCCTGCGAGCCAGAATCCCTGGAGATTAATAAGTACTTTGTGGTTATCATATACG
CACTCGTGTTTTTGCTGTCACTGCTCGGGAACAGCCTTGTCATGCTTGTGATTCTCTACTCTCGGGTGGG
CCGGTCAGTTACCGATGTGTATCTTCTGAACCTGGCACTTGCGGATTTGCTCTTCGCTCTCACTCTCCCC
ATCTGGGCAGCCTCCAAGGTTAACGGCTGGATCTTTGGCACCTTCCTTTGCAAGGTCGTCTCACTGCTGA
AAGAAGTGAATTTCTACTCAGGCATTCTGCTGCTTGCCTGCATCAGCGTGGACAGATATCTGGCGATCGT
GCACGCCACACGGACACTGACTCAAAAGAGGTATCTCGTGAAATTCATATGCCTTTCCATTTGGGGGCTG
TCACTGCTGCTCGCCTTGCCTGTCTTGTTGTTTAGACGGACCGTATATAGCTCCAATGTGAGCCCCGCAT
GCTATGAGGATATGGGCAATAATACAGCCAACTGGCGAATGCTGCTCAGAATCCTGCCCCAGTCATTCGG
ATTTATCGTTCCCCTGCTCATTATGCTTTTCTGTTACGGGTTTACTCTGCGGACCCTTTTCAAAGCTCAT
ATGGGCCAGAAGCACAGAGCAATGCGGGTTATCTTCGCTGTGGTCCTGATATTTCTGCTGTGTTGGCTGC
CCTACAACCTCGTCCTGCTCGCCGACACTCTGATGCGGACTCAGGTGATTCAGGAGACATGCGAGCGGCG
CAACCACATCGACAGAGCCCTGGACGCTACAGAAATACTTGGCATTCTCCATTCTTGTTTGAACCCACTG
ATATACGCCTTTATAGGACAAAAGTTTAGGCACGGGCTGCTGAAAATCCTCGCCATCCATGGCCTTATCT
CCAAGGATTCCCTCCCCAAGGACTCCCGCCCAAGCTTCGTGGGTTCATCCTCCGGCCACACCTCCACGAC
CCTGATCGATACCGGTGGACGCACCGGTGAATTCGATGAGGCCAGCACCACCGTGTCTAAGACCGAGACT
TCTCAGGTGGCCCCTGCCTAACTCGAGTCTAGAGGGCCCGTTTAAACCCGCTGATCAGCCTCGACTGTGC
CTTCTAGTTGCCAGCCATCTGTTGTTTGCCCCTCCCCCGTGCCTTCCTTGACCCTGGAAGGTGCCACTCC
CACTGTCCTTTCCTAATAAAATGAGGAAATTGCATCGCATTGTCTGAGTAGGTGTCATTCTATTCTGGGG
GGTGGGGTGGGGCAGGACAGCAAGGGGGAGGATTGGGAAGACAATAGCAGGCATGCTGGGGATGCGGTGG
GCTCTATGGCTTCTGAGGCGGAAAGAACCAGCTGGGGCTCTAGGGGGTATCCCC
[124 nt withheld, positions 3415-3538]
C
[91 nt withheld, positions 3540-3630]
A
[49 nt withheld, positions 3632-3680]
CCTTTGACGTTGGAGTCCACGTTCTTT
[37 nt withheld, positions 3708-3744]
ACCCTATCTCGGTCTATTCTTTTGATTTATAAGGGATTTTGCCGATTTCGGCCTATTGGTTAAAAAATGA
GCTGATTTAACAAAAATTTAACGCGAATTAATTCTGTGGAATGTGTGTCAGTTAGGGTGTGGAAAGTCCC
CAGGCTCCCCAGCAGGCAGAAGTATGCAAAGCATGCATCTCAATTAGTCAGCAACCAGGTGTGGAAAGTC
CCCAGGCTCCCCAGCAGGCAGAAGTATGCAAAGCATGCATCTCAATTAGTCAGCAACCATAGTCCCGCCC
CTAACTCCGCCCATCCCGCCCCTAACTCCGCCCAGTTCCGCCCATTCTCCGCCCCATGGCTGACTAATTT
TTTTTATTTATGCAGAGGCCGAGGCCGCCTCTGCCTCTGAGCTATTCCAGAAGTAGTGAGGAGGCTTTTT
TGGAGGCCTAGGCTTTTGCAAAAAGCTCCCGGGAGCTTGTATATCCATTTTCGGATCTGATCAAGAGACA
GGATGAGGATCGTTTCGCATGATTGAACAAGATGGATTGCACGCAGGTTCTCCGGCCGCTTGGGTGGAGA
GGCTATTCGGCTATGACTGGGCACAACAGACAATCGGCTGCTCTGATGCCGCCGTGTTCCGGCTGTCAGC
GCAGGGGCGCCCGGTTCTTTTTGTCAAGACCGACCTGTCCGGTGCCCTGAATGAACTGCAGGACGAGGCA
GCGCGGCTATCGTGGCTGGCCACGACGGGCGTTCCTTGCGCAGCTGTGCTCGACGTTGTCACTGAAGCGG
GAAGGGACTGGCTGCTATTGGGCGAAGTGCCGGGGCAGGATCTCCTGTCATCTCACCTTGCTCCTGCCGA
GAAAGTATCCATCATGGCTGATGCAATGCGGCGGCTGCATACGCTTGATCCGGCTACCTGCCCATTCGAC
CACCAAGCGAAACATCGCATCGAGCGAGCACGTACTCGGATGGAAGCCGGTCTTGTCGATCAGGATGATC
TGGACGAAGAGCATCAGGGGCTCGCGCCAGCCGAACTGTTCGCCAGGCTCAAGGCGCGCATGCCCGACGG
CGAGGATCTCGTCGTGACCCATGGCGATGCCTGCTTGCCGAATATCATGGTGGAAAATGGCCGCTTTTCT
GGATTCATCGACTGTGGCCGGCTGGGTGTGGCGGACCGCTATCAGGACATAGCGTTGGCTACCCGTGATA
TTGCTGAAGAGCTTGGCGGCGAATGGGCTGACCGCTTCCTCGTGCTTTACGGTATCGCCGCTCCCGATTC
GCAGCGCATCGCCTTCTATCGCCTTCTTGACGAGTTCTTCTGAGCGGGACTCTGGGGTTCGAAATGACCG
ACCAAGCGACGCCCAACCTGCCATCACGAGATTTCGATTCCACCGCCGCCTTCTATGAAAGGTTGGGCTT
CGGAATCGTTTTCCGGGACGCCGGCTGGATGATCCTCCAGCGCGGGGATCTCATGCTGGAGTTCTTCGCC
CACCCCAACTTGTTTATTGCAGCTTATAATGGTTACAAATAAAGCAATAGCATCACAAATTTCACAAATA
AAGCATTTTTTTCACTGCATTCTAGTTGTGGTTTGTCCAAACTCATCAATGTATCTTATCATGTCTGTAT
ACCGTCGACCTCTAGCTAGAGCTTGGCGTAATCATGGTCATAGCTGTTTCCTGTGTGAAATTGTTATCCG
CTCACAATTCCACACAACATACGAGCCGGAAGCATAAAGTGTAAAGCCTGGGGTGCCTAATGAGTGAGCT
AACTCACATTAATTGCGTTGCGCTCACTGCCCGCTTTCCAGTCGGGAAACCTGTCGTGCCAGCTGCATTA
ATGAATCGGCCAACGCGCGGGGAGAGGCGGTTTGCGTATTGGGCGCTCTTCCGCTTCCTCGCTCACTGAC
TCGCTGCGCTCGGTCGTTCGGCTGCGGCGAGCGGTATCAGCTCACTCAAAGGCGGTAATACGGTTATCCA
CAGAATCAGGGGATAACGCAGGAAAGAACATGTGAGCAAAAGGCCAGCAAAAGGCCAGGAACCGTAAAAA
GGCCGCGTTGCTGGCGTTTTTCCATAGGCTCCGCCCCCCTGACGAGCATCACAAAAATCGACGCTCAAGT
CAGAGGTGGCGAAACCCGACAGGACTATAAAGATACCAGGCGTTTCCCCCTGGAAGCTCCCTCGTGCGCT
CTCCTGTTCCGACCCTGCCGCTTACCGGATACCTGTCCGCCTTTCTCCCTTCGGGAAGCGTGGCGCTTTC
TCATAGCTCACGCTGTAGGTATCTCAGTTCGGTGTAGGTCGTTCGCTCCAAGCTGGGCTGTGTGCACGAA
CCCCCCGTTCAGCCCGACCGCTGCGCCTTATCCGGTAACTATCGTCTTGAGTCCAACCCGGTAAGACACG
ACTTATCGCCACTGGCAGCAGCCACTGGTAACAGGATTAGCAGAGCGAGGTATGTAGGCGGTGCTACAGA
GTTCTTGAAGTGGTGGCCTAACTACGGCTACACTAGAAGAACGGTATTTGGTATCTGCGCTCTGCTGAAG
CCAGTTACCTTCGGAAAAAGAGTTGGTAGCTCTTGATCCGGCAAACAAACCACCGCTGGTAGCGGTGGTT
TTTTTGTTTGCAAGCAGCAGATTACGCGCAGAAAAAAAGGATCTCAAGAAGATCCTTTGATCTTTTCTAC
GGGGTCTGACGCTCAGTGGAACGAAAACTCACGTTAAGGGATTTTGGTCATGAGATTATCAAAAAGGATC
TTCACCTAGATCCTTTTAAATTAAAAATGAAGTTTTAAATCAATCTAAAGTATATATGAGTAAACTTGGT
CTGACAGTTACCAATGCTTAATCAGTGAGGCACCTATCTCAGCGATCTGTCTATTTCGTTCATCCATAGT
TGCCTG
Features (pLannotate 1.2.2; 21 found; start..end, strand, type, name):
    793..897     -  promoter       AmpR promoter: bla
    956..1008    -  misc_feature   bom (fragment): basis of mobility region from pBR322
   1163..1542    +  enhancer       CMV enhancer: human cytomegalovirus immediate early enhancer
   1543..1746    +  promoter       CMV promoter: human cytomegalovirus (CMV) immediate early promoter
   1742..1775    +  LTR            5' LTR (truncated) (fragment): truncated 5' long terminal repeat (LTR) from HIV-1
   1791..1809    +  promoter       T7 promoter: promoter for bacteriophage T7 RNA polymerase
   1902..1922    +  CDS            3xFLAG (fragment): three tandem FLAG® epitope tags
   1935..3014    +  CDS            CXCR2: CXCR2_HUMAN - Also known as IL8RB. Experimental evidence at protein level: Swiss-Prot protein existence level 1. Receptor for interleukin-8 which is a powerful neutrophil chemotactic factor. Binding of IL-8 to the receptor causes activation of neutrophils. This response is mediated via a G-protein that activates a phosphatidylinositol-calcium second messenger system. Binds to IL-8 with high affinity. Also binds with high affinity to CXCL3, GRO/MGSA and NAP-2. From Homo sapiens (Human).
   3145..3369    +  polyA_signal   bGH poly(A) signal: bovine growth hormone polyadenylation signal
   3373..3394    +  promoter       SV40 promoter (fragment): SV40 enhancer and early promoter
   3415..3843    +  rep_origin     f1 ori (sequence partly withheld): f1 bacteriophage origin of replication; arrow indicates direction of (+) strand synthesis
   3857..4186    +  promoter       SV40 promoter: SV40 enhancer and early promoter
   4253..5044    +  CDS            neo: KKA2_KLEPN - Also known as kan, nptII. Experimental evidence at protein level: Swiss-Prot protein existence level 1. Resistance to kanamycin, neomycin, paromomycin, ribostamycin, butirosin and gentamicin B. From Klebsiella pneumoniae.
   5068..5226    +  CDS            ble (fragment): BLE_KLEPN - Experimental evidence at protein level: Swiss-Prot protein existence level 1. Binding protein with a strong affinity to the bleomycin family of antibiotics. Binds to CL990; an antimitotic-antibiotic compound. From Klebsiella pneumoniae.
   5221..5342    +  polyA_signal   SV40 poly(A) signal: SV40 polyadenylation signal
   5415..5431    -  protein_bind   lac operator: The lac repressor binds to the lac operator to inhibit transcription in E. coli. This inhibition can be relieved by adding lactose or isopropyl-β-D-thiogalactopyranoside (IPTG). lac repressor encoded by lacI
   5439..5469    -  promoter       lac promoter: promoter for the E. coli lac operon
   5484..5505    -  protein_bind   CAP binding site: CAP binding activates transcription in the presence of cAMP. E. coli catabolite activator protein
   5518..5610    -  CDS            lacI (fragment): lac repressor; lacI; The lac repressor binds to the lac operator to inhibit transcription in E. coli. This inhibition can be relieved by adding lactose or isopropyl-β-D-thiogalactopyranoside (IPTG).
   5793..6381    -  rep_origin     ori: high-copy-number ColE1/pMB1/pBR322/pUC origin of replication
   6552..792     -  CDS            AmpR (across the origin): β-lactamase; bla; confers resistance to ampicillin, carbenicillin, and related antibiotics
