[The description below was written by a language model from this plasmid's Addgene catalogue record and pLannotate feature annotations shown in this document.]
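Description:
CXCR2-DuET is a mammalian expression plasmid built on the pcDNA 3.1 (+) backbone that encodes human CXCR2 (C-X-C motif chemokine receptor 2, also known as IL8RB or CD182), a class A chemokine-family GPCR that serves as a high-affinity receptor for interleukin-8 and related chemokines. The plasmid is about 6.6 kb and is maintained in E. coli at high copy through a ColE1/pUC-type origin, with selection by the β-lactamase ampicillin resistance gene. An f1 origin is also present. For selection in mammalian cells, the backbone carries a neomycin/kanamycin phosphotransferase gene driven by the SV40 enhancer/early promoter and followed by an SV40 polyadenylation signal.

The receptor cassette is transcribed from the human CMV immediate early enhancer and promoter and terminated by the bovine growth hormone poly(A) signal. A T7 promoter sits just upstream of the coding region, which would allow in vitro transcription. According to the record, the "DuET" design places a cleavable hemagglutinin signal peptide and a FLAG epitope at the N terminus of the receptor and a 1D4 epitope at the C terminus. The automated annotation detects the FLAG sequence immediately upstream of the CXCR2 open reading frame but does not label the signal peptide or the 1D4 tag. A few short fragment hits in the table (a truncated HIV-1 LTR, ble, lacI and bom) appear to be partial matches to backbone sequence rather than functional parts. The insert was assembled by Gibson cloning. The dual tags allow the receptor to be captured and detected through either end, and the construct is intended for expression in mammalian cells and for proteomics work, such as multiplexed screening of anti-GPCR antibody selectivity.
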