Addgene plasmid #213219: CXCR2-DuET
Purpose: The DuET construct encodes the named human GPCR engineered with a cleaved hemagglutinin signal peptide, a 5' FLAG and a 3' 1D4 epitope tag optimized for expression in mammalian cells and proteomics studies.
Depositing lab: Thomas Sakmar. Depositing organization: Rockefeller University. Publication: Multiplexed selectivity screening of anti-GPCR antibodies. Dahl L, Kotliar IB, Bendes A, Dodig-Crnkovic T, Fromm S, Elofsson A, Uhlen M, Sakmar TP, Schwenk JM. Sci Adv. 2023 May 3;9(18):eadf9297. doi: 10.1126/sciadv.adf9297. Epub 2023 May 3. PubMed 37134173.
Backbone
  Vector backbone: pcDNA 3.1 (+)
  Vector type: Mammalian Expression
Growth in bacteria
  Bacterial resistance: Ampicillin, 100 μg/mL
  Growth temperature: 37°C
  Growth strain: DH5alpha
  Copy number: High Copy
Gene/Insert
  Gene/Insert name: CXCR2 (alt names: C-X-C motif chemokine receptor 2; CD182, CMKAR2, IL8RB)
  Species: H. sapiens (human)
  Entrez Gene: CXCR2 (a.k.a. CD182, CDw128b, CMKAR2, IL8R2, IL8RA, IL8RB, WHIMS2)
  Promoter: CMV, T7
  Tag / fusion protein: FLAG (N terminal on insert); 1D4 (C terminal on insert)
  Cloning method: Gibson Cloning
Terms and licenses: Academic/Nonprofit Terms; Industry Terms: Not Available to Industry
Depositor comments: Class: A, Family: Chemokine. Ensembl ID: ENSG00000180871, Uniprot ID: P25025
How to cite: CXCR2-DuET was a gift from Thomas Sakmar (Addgene plasmid # 213219 ; http://n2t.net/addgene:213219 ; RRID:Addgene_213219)
